>Addgene plasmid #29719 | pET LIC cloning vector for hairpin mRNA (2U-T) | depositor full sequence | sequence record 13809 | Author sequence
TTCTTGAAGACGAAAGGGCCTCGTGATACGCCTATTTTTATAGGTTAATGTCATGATAATAATGGTTTCT
TAGACGTCAGGTGGCACTTTTCGGGGAAATGTGCGCGGAACCCCTATTTGTTTATTTTTCTAAATACATT
CAAATATGTATCCGCTCATGAGACAATAACCCTGATAAATGCTTCAATAACATTGAAAAAGGAAGAGTAT
GAGTATTCAACATTTCCGTGTCGCCCTTATTCCCTTTTTTGCGGCATTTTGCCTTCCTGTTTTTGCTCAC
CCAGAAACGCTGGTGAAAGTAAAAGATGCTGAAGATCAGTTGGGTGCACGAGTGGGTTACATCGAACTGG
ATCTCAACAGCGGTAAGATCCTTGAGAGTTTTCGCCCCGAAGAACGTTTTCCAATGATGAGCACTTTTAA
AGTTCTGCTATGTGGCGCGGTATTATCCCGTGTTGACGCCGGGCAAGAGCAACTCGGTCGCCGCATACAC
TATTCTCAGAATGACTTGGTTGAGTACTCACCAGTCACAGAAAAGCATCTTACGGATGGCATGACAGTAA
GAGAATTATGCAGTGCTGCCATAACCATGAGTGATAACACTGCGGCCAACTTACTTCTGACAACGATCGG
AGGACCGAAGGAGCTAACCGCTTTTTTGCACAACATGGGGGATCATGTAACTCGCCTTGATCGTTGGGAA
CCGGAGCTGAATGAAGCCATACCAAACGACGAGCGTGACACCACGATGCCTGCAGCAATGGCAACAACGT
TGCGCAAACTATTAACTGGCGAACTACTTACTCTAGCTTCCCGGCAACAATTAATAGACTGGATGGAGGC
GGATAAAGTTGCAGGACCACTTCTGCGCTCGGCCCTTCCGGCTGGCTGGTTTATTGCTGATAAATCTGGA
GCCGGTGAGCGTGGGTCTCGCGGTATCATTGCAGCACTGGGGCCAGATGGTAAGCCCTCCCGTATCGTAG
TTATCTACACGACGGGGAGTCAGGCAACTATGGATGAACGAAATAGACAGATCGCTGAGATAGGTGCCTC
ACTGATTAAGCATTGGTAACTGTCAGACCAAGTTTACTCATATATACTTTAGATTGATTTAAAACTTCAT
TTTTAATTTAAAAGGATCTAGGTGAAGATCCTTTTTGATAATCTCATGACCAAAATCCCTTAACGTGAGT
TTTCGTTCCACTGAGCGTCAGACCCCGTAGAAAAGATCAAAGGATCTTCTTGAGATCCTTTTTTTCTGCG
CGTAATCTGCTGCTTGCAAACAAAAAAACCACCGCTACCAGCGGTGGTTTGTTTGCCGGATCAAGAGCTA
CCAACTCTTTTTCCGAAGGTAACTGGCTTCAGCAGAGCGCAGATACCAAATACTGTCCTTCTAGTGTAGC
CGTAGTTAGGCCACCACTTCAAGAACTCTGTAGCACCGCCTACATACCTCGCTCTGCTAATCCTGTTACC
AGTGGCTGCTGCCAGTGGCGATAAGTCGTGTCTTACCGGGTTGGACTCAAGACGATAGTTACCGGATAAG
GCGCAGCGGTCGGGCTGAACGGGGGGTTCGTGCACACAGCCCAGCTTGGAGCGAACGACCTACACCGAAC
TGAGATACCTACAGCGTGAGCTATGAGAAAGCGCCACGCTTCCCGAAGGGAGAAAGGCGGACAGGTATCC
GGTAAGCGGCAGGGTCGGAACAGGAGAGCGCACGAGGGAGCTTCCAGGGGGAAACGCCTGGTATCTTTAT
AGTCCTGTCGGGTTTCGCCACCTCTGACTTGAGCGTCGATTTTTGTGATGCTCGTCAGGGGGGCGGAGCC
TATGGAAAAACGCCAGCAACGCGGCCTTTTTACGGTTCCTGGCCTTTTGCTGGCCTTTTGCTCACATGTT
CTTTCCTGCGTTATCCCCTGATTCTGTGGATAACCGTATTACCGCCTTTGAGTGAGCTGATACCGCTCGC
CGCAGCCGAACGACCGAGCGCAGCGAGTCAGTGAGCGAGGAAGCGGAAGAGCGCCTGATGCGGTATTTTC
TCCTTACGCATCTGTGCGGTATTTCACACCGCATATATGGTGCACTCTCAGTACAATCTGCTCTGATGCC
GCATAGTTAAGCCAGTATACACTCCGCTATCGCTACGTGACTGGGTCATGGCTGCGCCCCGACACCCGCC
AACACCCGCTGACGCGCCCTGACGGGCTTGTCTGCTCCCGGCATCCGCTTACAGACAAGCTGTGACCGTC
TCCGGGAGCTGCATGTGTCAGAGGTTTTCACCGTCATCACCGAAACGCGCGAGGCAGCTGCGGTAAAGCT
CATCAGCGTGGTCGTGAAGCGATTCACAGATGTCTGCCTGTTCATCCGCGTCCAGCTCGTTGAGTTTCTC
CAGAAGCGTTAATGTCTGGCTTCTGATAAAGCGGGCCATGTTAAGGGCGGTTTTTTCCTGTTTGGTCACT
GATGCCTCCGTGTAAGGGGGATTTCTGTTCATGGGGGTAATGATACCGATGAAACGAGAGAGGATGCTCA
CGATACGGGTTACTGATGATGAACATGCCCGGTTACTGGAACGTTGTGAGGGTAAACAACTGGCGGTATG
GATGCGGCGGGACCAGAGAAAAATCACTCAGGGTCAATGCCAGCGCTTCGTTAATACAGATGTAGGTGTT
CCACAGGGTAGCCAGCAGCATCCTGCGATGCAGATCCGGAACATAATGGTGCAGGGCGCTGACTTCCGCG
TTTCCAGACTTTACGAAACACGGAAACCGAAGACCATTCATGTTGTTGCTCAGGTCGCAGACGTTTTGCA
GCAGCAGTCGCTTCACGTTCGCTCGCGTATCGGTGATTCATTCTGCTAACCAGTAAGGCAACCCCGCCAG
CCTAGCCGGGTCCTCAACGACAGGAGCACGATCATGCGCACCCGTGGCCAGGACCCAACGCTGCCCGAGA
TGCGCCGCGTGCGGCTGCTGGAGATGGCGGACGCGATGGATATGTTCTGCCAAGGGTTGGTTTGCGCATT
CACAGTTCTCCGCAAGAATTGATTGGCTCCAATTCTTGGAGTGGTGAATCCGTTAGCGAGGTGCCGCCGG
CTTCCATTCAGGTCGAGGTGGCCCGGCTCCATGCACCGCGACGCAACGCGGGGAGGCAGACAAGGTATAG
GGCGGCGCCTACAATCCATGCCAACCCGTTCCATGTGCTCGCCGAGGCGGCATAAATCGCCGTGACGATC
AGCGGTCCAGTGATCGAAGTTAGGCTGGTAAGAGCCGCGAGCGATCCTTGAAGCTGTCCCTGATGGTCGT
CATCTACCTGCCTGGACAGCATGGCCTGCAACGCGGGCATCCCGATGCCGCCGGAAGCGAGAAGAATCAT
AATGGGGAAGGCCATCCAGCCTCGCGTCGCGAACGCCAGCAAGACGTAGCCCAGCGCGTCGGCCGCCATG
CCGGCGATAATGGCCTGCTTCTCGCCGAAACGTTTGGTGGCGGGACCAGTGACGAAGGCTTGAGCGAGGG
CGTGCAAGATTCCGAATACCGCAAGCGACAGGCCGATCATCGTCGCGCTCCAGCGAAAGCGGTCCTCGCC
GAAAATGACCCAGAGCGCTGCCGGCACCTGTCCTACGAGTTGCATGATAAAGAAGACAGTCATAAGTGCG
GCGACGATAGTCATGCCCCGCGCCCACCGGAAGGAGCTGACTGGGTTGAAGGCTCTCAAGGGCATCGGTC
GACGCTCTCCCTTATGCGACTCCTGCATTAGGAAGCAGCCCAGTAGTAGGTTGAGGCCGTTGAGCACCGC
CGCCGCAAGGAATGGTGCATGCAAGGAGATGGCGCCCAACAGTCCCCCGGCCACGGGGCCTGCCACCATA
CCCACGCCGAAACAAGCGCTCATGAGCCCGAAGTGGCGAGCCCGATCTTCCCCATCGGTGATGTCGGCGA
TATAGGCGCCAGCAACCGCACCTGTGGCGCCGGTGATGCCGGCCACGATGCGTCCGGCGTAGAGGATCGA
GATCTCGATCCCGCGAAATTAATACGACTCACTATAGGGAGACCACAACGGTTTCCCTCTAGTGCCGGCT
CCGGAGAGCTCTTTAATTAAGCGGCCGCCCTGCAGGACTCGAGTTCTAGAAATAATTTTGTTTAACTTTA
AGAAGGAGATATACATATGTACTTCCAATCCAATATTGGAAGTGGATAACGGATCCGCGATCGCGGCGCG
CCACCTGGTGGCCGGCCGGTACCACGCGTGCGCGCTGATCCGGCTGCTAACAAAGCCCGAAAGGAAGCTG
AGTTGGCTGCTGCCACCGCTGAGCAATAACTAGCATAACCCCTTGGGGCCTCTAAACGGGTCTTGAGGGG
TTTTTTGCTGAAAGGAGGAACTATATCCGGATATCCACAGGACGGGTGTGGTCGCCATGATCGCGTAGTC
GATAGTGGCTCCAAGTAGCGAAGCGAGCAGGACTGGGCGGCGGCCAAAGCGGTCGGACAGTGCTCCGAGA
ACGGGTGCGCATAGAAATTGCATCAACGCATATAGCGCTAGCAGCACGCCATAGTGACTGGCGATGCTGT
CGGAATGGACGATATCCCGCAAGAGGCCCGGCAGTACCGGCATAACCAAGCCTATGCCTACAGCATCCAG
GGTGACGGTGCCGAGGATGACGATGAGCGCATTGTTAGATTTCATACACGGTGCCTGACTGCGTTAGCAA
TTTAACTGTGATAAACTACCGCATTAAAGCTTATCGATGATAAGCTGTCAAACATGAGAA
Features (pLannotate 1.2.2; 13 found; start..end, strand, type, name):
    104..208     +  promoter       AmpR promoter: bla
    209..1069    +  CDS            AmpR: β-lactamase; bla; confers resistance to ampicillin, carbenicillin, and related antibiotics
   1240..1828    +  rep_origin     ori: high-copy-number ColE1/pMB1/pBR322/pUC origin of replication
   2014..2156    -  misc_feature   bom: basis of mobility region from pBR322
   2258..2449    -  CDS            rop: Rop protein, which maintains plasmids at low copy number; rop
   2466..2846    +  CDS            YPB1_ECOLX: Protein predicted: Swiss-Prot protein existence level 4. From Escherichia coli.
   3088..3988    -  CDS            TcR (fragment): tetracycline efflux protein; tet; confers resistance to tetracycline
   4010..4028    +  promoter       T7 promoter: promoter for bacteriophage T7 RNA polymerase
   4117..4139    +  RBS            RBS: efficient ribosome binding site from bacteriophage T7 gene 10 (Olins and Rangwala, 1989)
   4243..4292    +  CDS            SET1 (fragment): solubility-enhancement tag derived from T7 phage gene 10B
   4300..4347    +  terminator     T7 terminator: transcription terminator for bacteriophage T7 RNA polymerase
   4373..4665    -  CDS            TcR (fragment): tetracycline efflux protein; tet; confers resistance to tetracycline
   4713..4741    -  promoter       tet promoter: E. coli promoter for tetracycline efflux protein gene
