[The description below was written by a language model from this plasmid's Addgene catalogue record and pLannotate feature annotations shown in this document.]
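Description:
pET LIC cloning vector for hairpin mRNA (2U-T) is an empty 4,750 bp pET-family bacterial expression backbone designed to accept an open reading frame by ligation-independent cloning (LIC). It is propagated in E. coli under ampicillin selection, with β-lactamase expressed from its own promoter. Replication depends on a ColE1/pMB1-type origin accompanied by the pBR322 bom region and the rop gene, consistent with the low copy number recorded for the plasmid. The feature table also shows two fragments of the tetracycline resistance gene and its promoter flanking the expression cassette. These appear to be nonfunctional remnants of the pBR322 ancestry, interrupted by the inserted cassette.

The expression cassette consists of a T7 promoter, the efficient ribosome binding site from phage T7 gene 10, the LIC site and a T7 terminator, so expression requires a host that supplies T7 RNA polymerase. No lac operator or lacI gene is annotated. A short annotated match to a T7 gene 10-derived tag lies just upstream of the terminator and is probably only a partial sequence hit rather than a functional fusion partner. The vector is linearised with the blunt cutter SspI and treated with T4 polymerase to create LIC overhangs, and the cloning sites are destroyed on insertion. The resulting protein carries a short N-terminal leader of seven residues. This leader is intended to rescue genes whose native 5′ mRNA forms hairpins that reduce or abolish expression. Five pairs of restriction sites flank the LIC site, so the vector can be used for single-gene expression or as a transfer vector for subcloning into the depositor's polycistronic destination vectors (2D, 2E or 2Z).
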