Addgene plasmid #29719: pET LIC cloning vector for hairpin mRNA (2U-T)
Purpose: (Empty Backbone)
Depositing lab: Scott Gradia. Depositing organization: University of California, Berkeley.
Backbone
  Vector backbone: pET
  Backbone size (bp): 4750
  Vector type: Bacterial Expression
  Tag / fusion protein: MYFQSNA (N terminal on backbone)
Growth in bacteria
  Bacterial resistance: Ampicillin, 100 μg/mL
  Growth temperature: 37°C
  Growth strain: DH5alpha
  Copy number: Low Copy
Gene/Insert
  Gene/Insert name: None
  Tag / fusion protein: MYFQSNA (N terminal on backbone)
  Cloning method: Restriction Enzyme; 5′ cloning site LIC site (destroyed during cloning); 3′ cloning site LIC site (destroyed during cloning)
  Sequencing primers: 5′ T7 forward; 3′ T7 reverse
Terms and licenses: Academic/Nonprofit Terms; Industry Terms: Not Available to Industry
Depositor comments: This plasmid is an empty vector. Your gene can be inserted with a LIC cloning protocol. All 2-series vectors work as single-expression vectors, as well as transfer vectors for our polycistronic system. The LIC cloning site is flanked by 5 pairs of restriction sites, so that your gene can easily be subcloned into our polycistronic destination vectors (2D, 2E, or 2Z). 2U-T adds a short polypeptide sequence to the N-terminus of your protein of interest. This may be useful when the native mRNA forms hairpin loops, causing low or no expression. To clone into this vector, add LIC v1 tags to the 5' end of your PCR primers. Forward - 5'TACTTCCAATCCAATGCA3' Reverse - 5'TTATCCACTTCCAATGTTATTA3' Linearize the plasmid with SspI and gel purify. When digesting the DNA with T4 polymerase, use dCTP for insert and dGTP for vector. The vector is supposed to be cut with SspI (AATATT), which is a blunt cutter that cuts between the N and the "I" (this ends up not being transcribed, however). Then, provided you use the LIC tags on your PCR primers that we've suggested, the forward primer will introduce an A residue immediately downstream of the N. The final tag, therefore, is MYFQSNA. More information on this vector can be found through http://qb3.berkeley.edu/qb3/macrolab/
How to cite: pET LIC cloning vector for hairpin mRNA (2U-T) was a gift from Scott Gradia (Addgene plasmid # 29719 ; http://n2t.net/addgene:29719 ; RRID:Addgene_29719)
