>Addgene plasmid #29719 | pET LIC cloning vector for hairpin mRNA (2U-T) | addgene partial sequence | sequence record 35239 | 29719 with pBRrevBam
GCCGGCCACGATGCGTCCGGCGTAGAGGATCGAGATCTCGATCCCGCGAAATTAATACGACTCACTATAG
GGAGACCACAACGGTTTCCCTCTAGTGCCGGCTCCGGAGAGCTCTTTAATTAAGCGGCCGCCCTGCAGGA
CTCGAGTTCTAGAAATAATTTTGTTTAACTTTAAGAAGGAGATATACATATGTACTTCCAATCCAATATT
GGAAGTGGATAACGGATCCGCGATCGCGGCGCGCCACCTGGTGGCCGGCCGGTACCACGCGTGCGCGCTG
ATCCGGCTGCTAACAAAGCCCGAAAGGAAGCTGAGTTGGCTGCTGCCACCGCTGAGCAATAACTAGCATA
ACCCCTTGGGGCCTCTAAACGGGTCTTGAGGGGTTTTTTGCTGAAAGGAGGAACTATATCCGGATATCCA
CAGGACGGGTGTGGTCGCCATGATCGCGTAGTCGATAGTGGCTCCAAGTAGCGAAGCGAGCAGGACTGGG
CGGCGGCCAAAGCGGTCGGACAGTGCTCCGAGAACGGGTGCGCATAGAAATTGCATCAACGCATATAGCG
CTAGCAGCACGCCATAGTGACTGGCGATGCTGTCGGAATGGACGATATCCCGCAAGAGGCCCGGCAGTAC
CGGCATAACCAAGCCTATGCCTACAGCATCCAGGGTGACGGTGCCGAGGATGACGATGAGCGCATTGTTA
GATTTCATACACGGTGCCTGACTGCGTTAGCAATTTAACTGTGATAAACTACCGCATTAAAGCTTATCGA
TGATAAGCTGTCAAACATGAGAATTCTTGAAGACGAAAGGGCCTCGTGATACGCCTATTTTTATA
